Addgene plasmid #100955: pJH2971
Purpose: (Empty Backbone) Cas9 driven by PGK1 promoter. gRNA can be cloned into the BplI sites. KANMX marker
Depositing lab: James Haber. Depositing organization: Brandeis University. Publication: Cas9-mediated gene editing in Saccharomyces cerevisiae. Ranjith Anand, Gonen Memisoglu & James Haber. Protocol Exchange (2017) 10.1038/protex.2017.021a.
Backbone
  Vector backbone: pRS316
  Backbone manufacturer: NA
  Vector type: Yeast Expression, CRISPR, Synthetic Biology
  Selectable markers: Neomycin (select with G418)
Growth in bacteria
  Bacterial resistance: Ampicillin, 100 μg/mL
  Growth temperature: 37°C
  Growth strain: DH5alpha
  Copy number: High Copy
Gene/Insert
  Gene/Insert name: None
Terms and licenses: Academic/Nonprofit Terms; Industry Terms: Not Available to Industry
Depositor comments: The protocol describing this plasmid is available at Protocol Exchange: doi:10.1038/protex.2017.021a
How to cite: pJH2971 was a gift from James Haber (Addgene plasmid # 100955 ; http://n2t.net/addgene:100955 ; RRID:Addgene_100955)
