[The description below was written by a language model from this plasmid's Addgene catalogue record and pLannotate feature annotations shown in this document.]
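Description:
pJH2971 is an empty-backbone yeast CRISPR vector for Cas9-mediated genome editing in Saccharomyces cerevisiae, built on the pRS316 centromeric shuttle plasmid. In E. coli it is maintained at high copy through the ColE1/pUC-type origin and selected with ampicillin (AmpR). An f1 origin and remnants of the pBluescript-style lacZα/MCS region, with flanking T7 and T3 promoters, are also present. In yeast the CEN6/ARS element supports stable, low-copy replication and segregation. Only a short fragment of the URA3 promoter is annotated, and a KanMX cassette sits next to it. This suggests that the original pRS316 URA3 marker has been replaced, although the record does not say so directly. The KanMX cassette consists of the aminoglycoside phosphotransferase gene between the Ashbya gossypii TEF promoter and terminator, and it confers G418 resistance in yeast.

The plasmid carries both components of the editing system. Streptococcus pyogenes Cas9 is followed by a C-terminal 3xFLAG epitope and the CYC1 terminator. According to the catalogue entry it is driven by the PGK1 promoter, which was not annotated in the feature table but presumably lies in the unannotated stretch upstream of the Cas9 coding sequence. The guide RNA cassette uses the SNR52 snoRNA promoter, a short gap before the S. pyogenes gRNA scaffold, and the SUP4 terminator. This is a common arrangement for RNA polymerase III expression of guides in yeast. No targeting sequence is included. Users clone a guide of their choice into the BplI sites, which by this layout should fall between the promoter and the scaffold. The result is a single G418-selectable plasmid that delivers both nuclease and guide, which makes it usable in strains lacking auxotrophic markers.
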