Features (pLannotate 1.2.2; 28 found; start..end, strand, type, name):
    137..186     +  misc_feature   bom (fragment): basis of mobility region from pBR322
    194..234     +  promoter       URA3 promoter (fragment): S. cerevisiae URA3
    284..481     -  terminator     TEF terminator: Ashbya gossypii TEF terminator
    487..1296    -  CDS            KanR: aminoglycoside phosphotransferase; aph(3')-Ia; confers resistance to kanamycin
   1297..1640    -  promoter       TEF promoter: Ashbya gossypii TEF promoter
   1666..1773    -  CDS            ADP1 (fragment): ADP1_YEAST - Experimental evidence at protein level: Swiss-Prot protein existence level 1. From Saccharomyces cerevisiae (strain ATCC 204508 / S288c) (Baker's yeast).
   2658..6761    +  CDS            cas9: CAS9_STRP1 - Also known as csn1 From Streptococcus pyogenes serotype M1.
   6843..6908    +  CDS            3xFLAG: three tandem FLAG® epitope tags, followed by an enterokinase cleavage site
   6927..7174    +  terminator     CYC1 terminator: S. cerevisiae CYC1; transcription terminator for CYC1
   7184..7233    +  misc_feature   bom (fragment): basis of mobility region from pBR322
   7261..7689    -  rep_origin     f1 ori (sequence partly withheld): f1 bacteriophage origin of replication; arrow indicates direction of (+) strand synthesis
   7693..7850    -  CDS            lacZα (fragment): LacZα fragment of β-galactosidase; lacZ fragment
   7853..7871    +  promoter       T7 promoter: promoter for bacteriophage T7 RNA polymerase
   7880..7951    +  misc_feature   MCS (fragment): pBluescript multiple cloning site
   7952..8220    +  promoter       SNR52 promoter: promoter for the S. cerevisiae small nucleolar RNA gene SNR52
   8248..8322    +  misc_RNA       gRNA scaffold: guide RNA scaffold for the Streptococcus pyogenes CRISPR/Cas9 system
   8327..8346    +  terminator     SUP4 terminator: transcription terminator for the S. cerevisiae SUP4 tRNA gene
   8346..8376    +  misc_feature   MCS (fragment): pBluescript multiple cloning site
   8389..8407    -  promoter       T3 promoter: promoter for bacteriophage T3 RNA polymerase
   8450..8472    -  protein_bind   lac operator (fragment): The lac repressor binds to the lac operator to inhibit transcription in E. coli. This inhibition can be relieved by adding lactose or isopropyl-β-D-thiogalactopyranoside (IPTG). lac repressor encoded by lacI
   8476..8506    -  promoter       lac promoter: promoter for the E. coli lac operon
   8521..8542    -  protein_bind   CAP binding site: CAP binding activates transcription in the presence of cAMP. E. coli catabolite activator protein
   8555..8647    -  CDS            lacI (fragment): lac repressor; lacI; The lac repressor binds to the lac operator to inhibit transcription in E. coli. This inhibition can be relieved by adding lactose or isopropyl-β-D-thiogalactopyranoside (IPTG).
   8830..9418    -  rep_origin     ori: high-copy-number ColE1/pMB1/pBR322/pUC origin of replication
   9589..10449   -  CDS            AmpR: β-lactamase; bla; confers resistance to ampicillin, carbenicillin, and related antibiotics
  10450..10554   -  promoter       AmpR promoter: bla
  10591..11094   +  misc_feature   CEN/ARS: S. cerevisiae CEN6 centromere fused to an autonomously replicating sequence
  11162..35      +  CDS            rop (fragment) (across the origin): Rop protein, which maintains plasmids at low copy number; rop
>Addgene plasmid #100955 | pJH2971 | addgene full sequence | sequence record 193248 | Addgene NGS Result
TCGCGCGTTTCGGTGATGACGGTGAAAACCTCTGACACATGCAGCTCCCGGAGACGGTCACAGCTTGTCT
GTAAGCGGATGCCGGGAGCAGACAAGCCCGTCAGGGCGCGTCAGCGGGTGTTGGCGGGTGTCGGGGCTGG
CTTAACTATGCGGCATCAGAGCAGATTGTACTGAGAGTGCACCATACCACCTTTTCAATTCATCATTTTT
TTTTTATTCTTTTTTTTGATTTCGAATTCGAGCTCGTTTAAACTGGATGGCGGCGTTAGTATCGAATCGA
CAGCAGTATAGCGACCAGCATTCACATACGATTGACGCATGATATTACTTTCTGCGCACTTAACTTCGCA
TCTGGGCAGATGATGTCGAGGCGAAAAAAAATATAAATCACGCTAACATTTGATTAAAATAGAACAACTA
CAATATAAAAAAACTATACAAATGACAAGTTCTTGAAAACAAGAATCTTTTTATTGTCAGTACTGATTAG
AAAAACTCATCGAGCATCAAATGAAACTGCAATTTATTCATATCAGGATTATCAATACCATATTTTTGAA
AAAGCCGTTTCTGTAATGAAGGAGAAAACTCACCGAGGCAGTTCCATAGGATGGCAAGATCCTGGTATCG
GTCTGCGATTCCGACTCGTCCAACATCAATACAACCTATTAATTTCCCCTCGTCAAAAATAAGGTTATCA
AGTGAGAAATCACCATGAGTGACGACTGAATCCGGTGAGAATGGCAAAAGCTTATGCATTTCTTTCCAGA
CTTGTTCAACAGGCCAGCCATTACGCTCGTCATCAAAATCACTCGCATCAACCAAACCGTTATTCATTCG
TGATTGCGCCTGAGCGAGACGAAATACGCGATCGCTGTTAAAAGGACAATTACAAACAGGAATCGAATGC
AACCGGCGCAGGAACACTGCCAGCGCATCAACAATATTTTCACCTGAATCAGGATATTCTTCTAATACCT
GGAATGCTGTTTTGCCGGGGATCGCAGTGGTGAGTAACCATGCATCATCAGGAGTACGGATAAAATGCTT
GATGGTCGGAAGAGGCATAAATTCCGTCAGCCAGTTTAGTCTGACCATCTCATCTGTAACATCATTGGCA
ACGCTACCTTTGCCATGTTTCAGAAACAACTCTGGCGCATCGGGCTTCCCATACAATCGATAGATTGTCG
CACCTGATTGCCCGACATTATCGCGAGCCCATTTATACCCATATAAATCAGCATCCATGTTGGAATTTAA
TCGCGGCCTCGAAACGTGAGTCTTTTCCTTACCCATGGTTGTTTATGTTCGGATGTGATGTGAGAACTGT
ATCCTAGCAAGATTTTAAAAGGAAGTATATGAAAGAAGAACCTCAGTGGCAAATCCTAACCTTTTATATT
TCTCTACAGGGGCGCGGCGTGGGGACAATTCAACGCGTCTGTGAGGGGAGCGTTTCCCTGCTCGCAGGTC
CGCAGCGAGGAGCCGTAATTTTTGCTTCGCGCCGTGCGGCCATCAAAATGTATGGATGCAAATGATTATA
CATGGGGATGTATGGGCTAAATGTACGGGCGACAGTCACATCATGCCCCTGAGCTGCGCACGTCAAGACT
GTCAAGGAGGGTATTCTGGGCCTCCATGTCGCTGGCCGGGTGACCCGGCGGGGAAAGTACCTTCAAAGAA
TGGGGTCTTATCTTGTTTTGCAAGTACCACTGAGCAGGATAATAATAGAAATGATAATATACTATAGTAG
AGATAACGTCGATGACTTCCCATACTGTAATTGCTTTTAGTTGTGTATTTTTAGTGTGCAAGTTTCTGTA
AATCGATTAATTTTTTTTTCTTTCCTCTTTTTATTAACCTTAATTTTTATTTTAGATTCCTGACTTCAAC
TCAAGACGCACAGATATTATAACATCTGCATAATAGGCATTTGCAAGAATTACTCGTGAGTAAGGAAAGA
GTGAGGAACTATCGCATACCTGCATTTAAAGATGCCGATTTGGGCGCGAATCCTTTATTTTGGCTTCACC
CTCATACTATTATCAGGGCCAGAAAAAGGAAGTGTTTCCCTCCTTCTTGAATTGATGTTACCCTCATAAA
GCACGTGGCCTCTTATCGAGAAAGAAATTACCGTCGCTCGTGATTTGTTTGCAAAAAGAACAAAACTGAA
AAAACCCAGACACGCTCGACTTCCTGTCTTCCTATTGATTGCAGCTTCCAATTTCGTCACACAACAAGGT
CCTAGCGACGGCTCACAGGTTTTGTAACAAGCAATCGAAGGTTCTGGAATGGCGGGAAAGGGTTTAGTAC
CACATGCTATGATGCCCACTGTGATCTCCAGAGCAAAGTTCGTTCGATCGTACTGTTACTCTCTCTCTTT
CAAACAGAATTGTCCGAATCGTGTGACAACAACAGCCTGTTCTCACACACTCTTTTCTTCTAACCAAGGG
GGTGGTTTAGTTTAGTAGAACCTCGTGAAACTTACATTTACATATATATAAACTTGCATAAATTGGTCAA
TGCAAGAAATACATATTTGGTCTTTTCTAATTCGTAGTTTTTCAAGTTCTTAGATGCTTTCTTTTTCTCT
TTTTTACAGATCATCAAGGAAGTAATTATCTACTTTTTACAACAAATATAAAACACCGGATCTCAAAATG
GATAAAAAGTATAGTATTGGTTTAGATATTGGTACTAACTCTGTGGGTTGGGCAGTTATCACTGACGAAT
ATAAAGTTCCATCAAAGAAATTTAAGGTGTTAGGTAACACTGACAGACACTCAATAAAAAAGAATCTTAT
CGGTGCTCTTTTGTTCGACTCCGGTGAAACTGCCGAGGCTACACGTTTAAAAAGAACAGCAAGAAGAAGA
TATACCCGTAGAAAAAATAGAATATGTTATTTACAAGAAATCTTTTCTAATGAAATGGCTAAAGTTGATG
ATTCCTTTTTCCATAGATTGGAAGAGTCATTTTTGGTTGAAGAAGACAAAAAGCATGAGAGACATCCAAT
CTTTGGGAATATAGTTGATGAAGTGGCTTACCATGAAAAATATCCTACCATTTATCATTTAAGAAAGAAA
TTGGTAGATTCAACTGATAAAGCTGACCTTAGATTAATCTATTTAGCACTTGCCCATATGATTAAATTTA
GAGGTCATTTTTTGATTGAAGGTGATTTGAACCCAGATAATTCTGACGTGGATAAATTATTTATTCAATT
AGTCCAAACCTACAACCAATTATTTGAGGAAAATCCAATTAATGCTAGTGGTGTCGATGCCAAAGCTATA
TTATCAGCCAGATTATCAAAATCTAGACGTTTGGAAAATTTGATTGCCCAATTGCCAGGAGAAAAAAAGA
ATGGATTATTTGGAAACTTGATCGCATTATCATTGGGTTTGACACCAAATTTTAAATCTAATTTTGATTT
AGCTGAAGATGCTAAATTACAATTATCAAAAGACACCTATGACGACGATTTGGACAATTTACTTGCTCAA
ATTGGTGATCAATATGCAGATTTGTTCTTAGCTGCTAAAAACTTATCTGATGCTATTTTGTTGTCTGATA
TTTTGAGAGTGAACACAGAAATAACCAAAGCTCCATTATCAGCATCTATGATCAAACGTTATGATGAACA
CCATCAGGATTTGACTTTATTGAAAGCTTTGGTGAGACAACAATTGCCAGAGAAGTATAAAGAAATCTTT
TTCGATCAATCTAAAAACGGGTATGCAGGTTATATTGATGGGGGTGCCTCCCAAGAGGAATTTTACAAAT
TTATAAAACCTATTTTAGAAAAGATGGATGGGACTGAGGAACTTTTGGTCAAATTGAACAGAGAAGATTT
GTTACGTAAACAGAGAACTTTTGATAATGGTAGTATACCTCACCAAATTCATTTGGGTGAGTTGCATGCA
ATTTTAAGAAGACAAGAAGATTTTTATCCATTTTTAAAAGATAATAGAGAAAAAATCGAGAAAATTTTAA
CCTTTAGAATTCCATACTATGTTGGGCCTTTGGCTAGAGGTAATTCAAGATTTGCCTGGATGACACGTAA
ATCAGAAGAAACTATTACCCCTTGGAATTTTGAAGAGGTTGTTGATAAAGGAGCATCAGCACAGAGTTTT
ATTGAAAGAATGACCAATTTCGATAAAAACTTACCAAATGAAAAAGTTTTACCAAAACATTCCTTGTTAT
ACGAATATTTTACTGTTTACAATGAACTTACAAAGGTTAAATATGTTACTGAAGGTATGCGTAAGCCAGC
CTTTTTATCTGGAGAACAGAAAAAGGCAATAGTTGATTTATTGTTTAAAACAAATAGAAAAGTTACTGTT
AAACAATTAAAAGAAGATTACTTTAAGAAAATTGAATGTTTTGATTCAGTTGAAATCAGTGGTGTTGAAG
ACAGATTTAATGCTAGTTTAGGAACTTACCATGATTTACTTAAAATTATCAAAGATAAAGATTTCTTGGA
TAACGAAGAAAATGAAGACATTTTAGAAGACATTGTTTTAACCTTAACTTTATTCGAAGATAGAGAGATG
ATTGAAGAACGTTTGAAGACTTATGCACATTTGTTTGACGATAAAGTGATGAAACAGTTGAAAAGAAGAC
GTTATACTGGATGGGGTAGATTGTCTCGTAAATTGATCAATGGAATTAGAGATAAACAAAGTGGTAAAAC
TATCTTGGACTTTTTGAAATCTGACGGATTTGCTAATAGAAATTTCATGCAATTGATCCACGACGATAGT
TTGACATTTAAAGAAGACATCCAAAAGGCCCAAGTGAGTGGGCAAGGTGATTCATTACATGAACATATTG
CAAATTTAGCCGGATCTCCTGCTATTAAGAAAGGGATATTACAAACTGTTAAAGTTGTGGATGAATTAGT
GAAAGTAATGGGAAGACATAAACCTGAAAACATTGTCATTGAGATGGCAAGAGAAAATCAAACTACACAA
AAAGGACAGAAAAATAGTAGAGAACGTATGAAAAGAATAGAAGAGGGTATTAAAGAATTGGGTAGTCAAA
TATTGAAAGAACACCCAGTGGAAAATACCCAGTTGCAAAATGAAAAATTATATCTTTACTACCTTCAAAA
TGGACGTGATATGTATGTTGATCAGGAATTAGATATAAATAGACTTTCAGATTATGATGTAGATCATATA
GTTCCACAATCTTTCTTGAAAGATGATTCCATAGACAATAAAGTATTAACTAGAAGTGATAAAAATAGAG
GTAAAAGTGATAATGTCCCAAGTGAGGAAGTCGTCAAAAAGATGAAAAATTACTGGCGTCAACTTTTGAA
TGCTAAATTAATTACTCAAAGAAAATTTGATAATTTGACTAAAGCAGAAAGAGGTGGGCTTTCTGAATTA
GATAAAGCCGGGTTCATTAAAAGACAATTGGTCGAAACTAGACAAATTACTAAACATGTTGCCCAAATTT
TAGATTCCCGTATGAACACTAAGTATGACGAAAATGATAAGTTAATACGTGAGGTTAAAGTCATTACTTT
AAAATCAAAACTTGTCTCTGATTTCAGAAAGGATTTCCAATTCTATAAAGTTAGAGAAATTAATAATTAT
CATCATGCTCATGATGCATATTTGAATGCTGTAGTTGGAACTGCTTTAATCAAGAAATACCCTAAATTAG
AATCTGAATTTGTATATGGTGATTACAAAGTCTATGATGTTAGAAAGATGATTGCTAAATCAGAACAAGA
AATTGGTAAAGCTACAGCTAAATACTTCTTTTACTCTAACATTATGAATTTCTTTAAAACAGAAATTACT
TTGGCAAACGGTGAAATTAGAAAAAGACCTCTTATTGAAACAAATGGTGAGACTGGAGAGATAGTTTGGG
ACAAAGGGCGTGATTTCGCTACTGTTAGAAAAGTTTTATCAATGCCACAAGTTAACATTGTAAAGAAAAC
AGAGGTTCAAACTGGTGGTTTCTCAAAAGAAAGTATTTTGCCTAAAAGAAATAGTGATAAATTGATTGCC
AGAAAAAAGGATTGGGATCCAAAGAAATATGGTGGTTTCGACTCACCAACCGTAGCCTATTCTGTTTTGG
TTGTGGCAAAGGTTGAAAAGGGTAAAAGTAAAAAGCTTAAATCAGTAAAAGAACTTTTGGGTATTACAAT
AATGGAAAGAAGTTCCTTTGAAAAGAACCCTATTGATTTTTTGGAAGCTAAAGGTTATAAGGAAGTAAAG
AAGGACTTAATAATCAAATTGCCTAAATATTCTTTATTTGAATTAGAAAATGGGAGAAAAAGAATGTTGG
CTTCTGCTGGAGAATTGCAAAAGGGTAATGAATTAGCATTGCCTTCCAAATATGTTAACTTCTTGTATTT
AGCTTCACACTATGAAAAGTTGAAAGGGTCACCAGAAGATAACGAGCAAAAACAATTATTTGTTGAACAA
CACAAACACTACTTAGATGAGATTATAGAACAAATTAGTGAATTCAGTAAAAGAGTGATATTAGCTGATG
CAAATTTAGATAAAGTTTTGTCAGCCTATAACAAACATAGAGATAAGCCAATTAGAGAACAAGCAGAAAA
CATTATTCACTTATTTACCCTTACCAATTTAGGAGCACCTGCTGCTTTCAAGTATTTTGATACAACAATT
GATCGTAAAAGATATACCTCAACAAAAGAAGTCTTAGACGCCACCTTAATTCATCAATCAATCACTGGAT
TGTATGAGACAAGAATTGATTTGTCTCAATTGGGTGGTGATGAAGGGGCTGATCCTAAGAAGAAAAGAAA
AGTTGATCCAAAGAAAAAGCGTAAGGTGGATCCTAAGAAAAAGAGAAAGGTTGACTACAAAGACCATGAC
GGTGATTATAAAGATCATGACATCGACTACAAGGATGACGATGACAAGTGATAATCTCTTCTCGAGTCAT
GTAATTAGTTATGTCACGCTTACATTCACGCCCTCCCCCCACATCCGCTCTAACCGAAAAGGAAGGAGTT
AGACAACCTGAAGTCTAGGTCCCTATTTATTTTTTTATAGTTATGTTAGTATTAAGAACGTTATTTATAT
TTCAAATTTTTCTTTTTTTTCTGTACAGACGCGTGTACGCATGTAACATTATACTGAAAACCTTGCTTGA
GAAGGTTTTGGGACGCTCGAAGGCTTTAATTTGCGGCCGGTACTGCGGTGTGAAATACCGCACAGATGCG
TAAGGAGAAAATACCGCATCAGGAAATTGTAAGCGTTAATATTTTGTTAAAATTCGCGTTAAATTTTTGT
TAAATCAGCTCATTTTTTAACCAATAGGCCGAAATCGGCAAAATCCCTTATAAATCAAAAGAATAGACCG
AGATAGGGT
[37 nt withheld, positions 7360-7396]
AAAGAACGTGGACTCCAACGTCAAAGG
[49 nt withheld, positions 7424-7472]
T
[91 nt withheld, positions 7474-7564]
G
[124 nt withheld, positions 7566-7689]
CCATTCGCCATTCAGGCTGCGCAACTGTTGGGAAGGGCGATCGGTGCGGGCCTCTTCGCTATTACGCCAG
CTGGCGAAAGGGGGATGTGCTGCAAGGCGATTAAGTTGGGTAACGCCAGGGTTTTCCCAGTCACGACGTT
GTAAAACGACGGCCAGTGAATTGTAATACGACTCACTATAGGGCGAATTGGAGCTCCACCGCGGTGGCGG
CCGCTCTAGAACTAGTGGATCCCCCGGGCTGCAGGAATTCGATATCAAGCTTTCTTTGAAAAGATAATGT
ATGATTATGCTTTCACTCATATTTATACAGAAACTTGATGTTTTCTTTCGAGTATATACAAGGTGATTAC
ATGTACGTTTGAAGTACAACTCTAGATTTTGTAGTGCCCTCTTGGGCTAGCGGTAAAGGTGCGCATTTTT
TCACACCCTACAATGTTCTGTTCAAAAGATTTTGGTCAAACGCTGTAGAAGTGAAAGTTGGTGCGCATGT
TTCGGCGTTCGAAACTTCTCCGCAGTGAAAGATAAATGATCCTAGATGCGAGATATCCTCATGCCTAGGT
TTTAGAGCTAGAAATAGCAAGTTAAAATAAGGCTAGTCCGTTATCAACTTGAAAAAGTGGCACCGAGTCG
GTGGTGCTTTTTTTGTTTTTTATGTCTACCGTCGACCTCGAGGGGGGGCCCGGTACCCAGCTTTTGTTCC
CTTTAGTGAGGGTTAATTTCGAGCTTGGCGTAATCATGGTCATAGCTGTTTCCTGTGTGAAATTGTTATC
CGCTCACAATTCCACACAACATACGAGCCGGAAGCATAAAGTGTAAAGCCTGGGGTGCCTAATGAGTGAG
CTAACTCACATTAATTGCGTTGCGCTCACTGCCCGCTTTCCAGTCGGGAAACCTGTCGTGCCAGCTGCAT
TAATGAATCGGCCAACGCGCGGGGAGAGGCGGTTTGCGTATTGGGCGCTCTTCCGCTTCCTCGCTCACTG
ACTCGCTGCGCTCGGTCGTTCGGCTGCGGCGAGCGGTATCAGCTCACTCAAAGGCGGTAATACGGTTATC
CACAGAATCAGGGGATAACGCAGGAAAGAACATGTGAGCAAAAGGCCAGCAAAAGGCCAGGAACCGTAAA
AAGGCCGCGTTGCTGGCGTTTTTCCATAGGCTCCGCCCCCCTGACGAGCATCACAAAAATCGACGCTCAA
GTCAGAGGTGGCGAAACCCGACAGGACTATAAAGATACCAGGCGTTTCCCCCTGGAAGCTCCCTCGTGCG
CTCTCCTGTTCCGACCCTGCCGCTTACCGGATACCTGTCCGCCTTTCTCCCTTCGGGAAGCGTGGCGCTT
TCTCATAGCTCACGCTGTAGGTATCTCAGTTCGGTGTAGGTCGTTCGCTCCAAGCTGGGCTGTGTGCACG
AACCCCCCGTTCAGCCCGACCGCTGCGCCTTATCCGGTAACTATCGTCTTGAGTCCAACCCGGTAAGACA
CGACTTATCGCCACTGGCAGCAGCCACTGGTAACAGGATTAGCAGAGCGAGGTATGTAGGCGGTGCTACA
GAGTTCTTGAAGTGGTGGCCTAACTACGGCTACACTAGAAGAACAGTATTTGGTATCTGCGCTCTGCTGA
AGCCAGTTACCTTCGGAAAAAGAGTTGGTAGCTCTTGATCCGGCAAACAAACCACCGCTGGTAGCGGTGG
TTTTTTTGTTTGCAAGCAGCAGATTACGCGCAGAAAAAAAGGATCTCAAGAAGATCCTTTGATCTTTTCT
ACGGGGTCTGACGCTCAGTGGAACGAAAACTCACGTTAAGGGATTTTGGTCATGAGATTATCAAAAAGGA
TCTTCACCTAGATCCTTTTAAATTAAAAATGAAGTTTTAAATCAATCTAAAGTATATATGAGTAAACTTG
GTCTGACAGTTACCAATGCTTAATCAGTGAGGCACCTATCTCAGCGATCTGTCTATTTCGTTCATCCATA
GTTGCCTGACTCCCCGTCGTGTAGATAACTACGATACGGGAGGGCTTACCATCTGGCCCCAGTGCTGCAA
TGATACCGCGAGACCCACGCTCACCGGCTCCAGATTTATCAGCAATAAACCAGCCAGCCGGAAGGGCCGA
GCGCAGAAGTGGTCCTGCAACTTTATCCGCCTCCATCCAGTCTATTAATTGTTGCCGGGAAGCTAGAGTA
AGTAGTTCGCCAGTTAATAGTTTGCGCAACGTTGTTGCCATTGCTACAGGCATCGTGGTGTCACGCTCGT
CGTTTGGTATGGCTTCATTCAGCTCCGGTTCCCAACGATCAAGGCGAGTTACATGATCCCCCATGTTGTG
CAAAAAAGCGGTTAGCTCCTTCGGTCCTCCGATCGTTGTCAGAAGTAAGTTGGCCGCAGTGTTATCACTC
ATGGTTATGGCAGCACTGCATAATTCTCTTACTGTCATGCCATCCGTAAGATGCTTTTCTGTGACTGGTG
AGTACTCAACCAAGTCATTCTGAGAATAGTGTATGCGGCGACCGAGTTGCTCTTGCCCGGCGTCAATACG
GGATAATACCGCGCCACATAGCAGAACTTTAAAAGTGCTCATCATTGGAAAACGTTCTTCGGGGCGAAAA
CTCTCAAGGATCTTACCGCTGTTGAGATCCAGTTCGATGTAACCCACTCGTGCACCCAACTGATCTTCAG
CATCTTTTACTTTCACCAGCGTTTCTGGGTGAGCAAAAACAGGAAGGCAAAATGCCGCAAAAAAGGGAAT
AAGGGCGACACGGAAATGTTGAATACTCATACTCTTCCTTTTTCAATATTATTGAAGCATTTATCAGGGT
TATTGTCTCATGAGCGGATACATATTTGAATGTATTTAGAAAAATAAACAAATAGGGGTTCCGCGCACAT
TTCCCCGAAAAGTGCCACCTGGGTCCTTTTCATCACGTGCTATAAAAATAATTATAATTTAAATTTTTTA
ATATAAATATATAAATTAAAAATAGAAAGTAAAAAAAGAAATTAAAGAAAAAATAGTTTTTGTTTTCCGA
AGATGTAAAAGACTCTAGGGGGATCGCCAACAAATACTACCTTTTATCTTGCTCTTCCTGCTCTCAGGTA
TTAATGCCGAATTGTTTCATCTTGTCTGTGTAGAAGACCACACACGAAAATCCTGTGATTTTACATTTTA
CTTATCGTTAATCGAATGTATATCTATTTAATCTGCTTTTCTTGTCTAATAAATATATATGTAAAGTACG
CTTTTTGTTGAAATTTTTTAAACCTTTGTTTATTTTTTTTTCTTCATTCCGTAACTCTTCTACCTTCTTT
ATTTACTTTCTAAAATCCAAATACAAAACATAAAAATAAATAAACACAGAGTAAATTCCCAAATTATTCC
ATCATTAAAAGATACGAGGCGCGTGTAAGTTACAGGCAAGCGATCCGTCTAAGAAACCATTATTATCATG
ACATTAACCTATAAAAATAGGCGTATCACGAGGCCCTTTCGTC
